>Addgene plasmid #26326 | pcDNA3.2/V5 mmu-mir-133a-1 | depositor partial sequence | sequence record 12410 | Author sequence
GCCTAAACACGTGAATTTTCTGTTTAACAACTGGTACACTAGTGTGGGAACCTCTAATACCTGTCATGCT
ATATTTCTACAAAAGAGCATTTAACCTGTTTGGATCCTACACCAGCAGCGGCAATGCTTTGCTAAAGCTG
GTAAAATGGAACCAAATCGCCTCTTCAATGGATTTGGTCCCCTTCAACCAGCTGTAGCTATGCATTGATT
ACACATGGACAGCCAGTGTTTTATGAGCATGAATTACATCTCAACTTACTCAATTCATACAAACTGTAAC
TAAAAGCAAATACCTAGCAACTGTCAACCTTATTTGGA
