>Addgene plasmid #26326 | pcDNA3.2/V5 mmu-mir-133a-1 | addgene partial sequence | sequence record 32478 | 26326 with CMV-F
GGCTACTAGAGAACCCACTGCTTACTGGCTTATCGAAATTAATACGACTCACTATAGGGAGACCCAAGCT
GGCTAGTTAAGCTATCAACAAGTTTGTACAAAAAAGCAGGCTGCCTAAACACGTGAATTTTCTGTTTAAC
AACTGGTACACTAGTGTGGGAACCTCTAATACCTGTCATGCTATATTTCTACAAAAGAGCATTTAACCTG
TTTGGATCCTACACCAGCAGCGGCAATGCTTTGCTAAAGCTGGTAAAATGGAACCAAATCGCCTCTTCAA
TGGATTTGGTCCCCTTCAACCAGCTGTAGCTATGCATTGATTACACATGGACAGCCAGTGTTTTATGAGC
ATGAATTACATCTCAACTTACTCAATTCATACAAACTGTAACTAAAAGCAAATACCTAGCAACTGTCAAC
CTTATTTGGAACCCAGCTTTCTTGTACAAAGTGGTTGATCTAGAGGGCCCGCGGTTCGAAGGTAAGCCTA
TCCCTAACCCTCTCCTCGGTCTCGATTCTACGCGTACCGGTTAGTAATGAGTTTAAACGGGGGAGGCTAA
CTGAAACACGGAAGGAGACAATACCGGAAGGAACCCGCGCTATGACGGCAATAAAAAGACAGAATAAAAC
GCACGGGTGTTGGGTCGTTTGTTCATAAACGCGGGGTTCGGTCCCAGGGCTGGCACTCTGTCGATACCCC
ACCGAGACCCCATTGGGGCCAATACGCCCGCGTTTCTTCCTTTTCCCCACCCCACCCCCCAAGTTCGGGT
GAAGGCCCAGGGCTCGCAGCCAACGTCGGGGCGGCAGGCCCTGCCATAGCAGATCTGCGCAGCTGGGGCT
CTAGGGGGTATCCCC
[34 nt withheld, positions 856-889]
GTGTGGTGGTTACC
[51 nt withheld, positions 904-954]
