[The description below was written by a language model from this plasmid's Addgene catalogue record.]
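Description:
pcDNA3.2/V5 mmu-mir-133a-1 is a mammalian expression plasmid built on the commercial Gateway destination vector pcDNA3.2/V5-DEST (7711 bp without insert). It is propagated in E. coli under ampicillin selection and carries a neomycin resistance marker, so stably transfected mammalian cells can be selected with G418. The record lists its copy number as unknown and provides no feature table, so details of the origins and regulatory elements are not directly documented. The use of a CMV forward sequencing primer is consistent with the CMV promoter that normally drives expression in pcDNA3-series vectors, and the V5 reverse primer reflects the backbone's C-terminal V5 epitope region, which has no function for a non-coding insert such as this one.

The insert is a 318 bp fragment of mouse genomic DNA spanning the Mir133a-1 locus. According to the depositor's comments, the pre-miRNA hairpin and its surrounding sequence were amplified from BL6 genomic DNA using primers with Gateway-compatible ends that anneal roughly 100 nt upstream and downstream of the hairpin. The product was first recombined into the entry vector pDONR221 and then transferred into the destination vector. Keeping the native flanking sequence lets the transcript resemble a primary miRNA, which the cell's own miRNA biogenesis machinery can process into the mature miRNA.

The plasmid comes from a study that experimentally evaluated novel and previously annotated mammalian microRNA genes. Its apparent use is to overexpress the miR-133a-1 hairpin in transfected mammalian cells, either to test whether it is processed as an authentic miRNA or to supply miR-133a.
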