Addgene plasmid #26326: pcDNA3.2/V5 mmu-mir-133a-1
Depositing lab: David Bartel. Depositing organization: Whitehead Institute for Biomedical Research. Publication: Mammalian microRNAs: experimental evaluation of novel and previously annotated genes. Chiang HR, Schoenfeld LW, Ruby JG, Auyeung VC, Spies N, Baek D, Johnston WK, Russ C, Luo S, Babiarz JE, Blelloch R, Schroth GP, Nusbaum C, Bartel DP. Genes Dev. 2010 May 15. 24(10):992-1009. 10.1101/gad.1884710 PubMed 20413612.
Backbone
  Vector backbone: pcDNA3.2/V5-DEST
  Backbone manufacturer: Invitrogen
  Backbone size w/o insert (bp): 7711
  Vector type: Mammalian Expression
  Selectable markers: Neomycin (select with G418)
Growth in bacteria
  Bacterial resistance: Ampicillin, 100 μg/mL
  Growth temperature: 37°C
  Growth strain: DH5alpha
  Copy number: Unknown
Gene/Insert
  Gene/Insert name: mmu-mir-133a-1 (alt names: mir 133a-1; mir-133a-1)
  Species: M. musculus (mouse)
  Insert size (bp): 318
  Entrez Gene: Mir133a-1 (a.k.a. Mirn133, Mirn133a-1, mir-133a-1)
  Cloning method: Gateway Cloning
  Sequencing primers: 5′ CMV-F; 3′ V5 reverse (5′-ACCGAGGAGAGGGTTAGGGAT-3′ )
Terms and licenses: Academic/Nonprofit Terms; Industry Terms: Not Available to Industry
Depositor comments: pre-miRNA hairpins and the surrounding regions were amplified from mouse BL6 genomic DNA using Pfu Polymerase and primers with Gateway (Invitrogen)- compatible ends designed to anneal about 100 nt upstream of and downstream from the miRNA hairpins. PCR products were inserted into Gateway vector pDONR221 and subsequently into pcDNA3.2/V5-DEST.
How to cite: pcDNA3.2/V5 mmu-mir-133a-1 was a gift from David Bartel (Addgene plasmid # 26326 ; http://n2t.net/addgene:26326 ; RRID:Addgene_26326)
